Addgene plasmid #109651: actc1b-mKate2-rab5c
Purpose: Muscle specific zebrafish expression of mKate2 fused to rab5c
Depositing lab: Rob Parton. Depositing organization: University of Queensland, Institute for Molecular Bioscience. Publication: In vivo cell biological screening identifies an endocytic capture mechanism for T-tubule formation. Hall TE, Martel N, Ariotti N, Xiong Z, Lo HP, Ferguson C, Rae J, Lim YW, Parton RG. Nat Commun. 2020 Jul 24;11(1):3711. doi: 10.1038/s41467-020-17486-w. PubMed 32709891.
Backbone
  Vector backbone: pDEST-actc1b-mKate2-ccdb
  Vector type: Zebrafish plasmids
Growth in bacteria
  Bacterial resistance: Ampicillin, 100 μg/mL
  Growth temperature: 37°C
  Growth strain: DH5alpha
  Copy number: High Copy
Gene/Insert
  Gene/Insert name: rab5c
  Species: D. rerio (zebrafish)
  Entrez Gene: rab5c (a.k.a. wu:fb98b08, wu:fi16g01)
  Tag / fusion protein: mKate2 (N terminal on insert)
  Cloning method: Gateway Cloning
Terms and licenses: Academic/Nonprofit Terms; Industry Terms: Not Available to Industry
How to cite: actc1b-mKate2-rab5c was a gift from Rob Parton (Addgene plasmid # 109651 ; http://n2t.net/addgene:109651 ; RRID:Addgene_109651)
