[The description below was written by a language model from this plasmid's Addgene catalogue record and pLannotate feature annotations shown in this document.]
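Description:
actc1b-mKate2-rab5c is a zebrafish expression plasmid of about 9.6 kb, made by Gateway cloning into the destination vector pDEST-actc1b-mKate2-ccdb. It is designed to express the small GTPase rab5c, tagged with a red fluorescent protein, specifically in muscle. In E. coli it is maintained as a high-copy plasmid through a ColE1/pUC-type origin and selected with ampicillin via the β-lactamase gene. The remaining bacterial features (a fragment of the M13 origin, lac promoter/operator remnants, a T3 promoter and a partial pBluescript polylinker) are carried over from the cloning backbone.

The expression cassette is bounded by Gateway recombination scars. An unannotated stretch of roughly 4 kb lies between attB4 and attB1, the position expected for the actc1b muscle promoter named in the record, although the annotation software did not identify it. The short "copia promoter" hit inside this region is most likely a spurious match. Downstream of attB1 comes the mKate2 coding sequence, then attB2, then the rab5c open reading frame, giving an N-terminal mKate2 fusion joined through the att-encoded linker. The feature table labels the insert by its similarity to mouse Rab5c, but the catalogue records it as the zebrafish gene. An attB3 site and an SV40 polyadenylation signal close the cassette. A short match to medaka tyrosinase sits upstream of attB4; the record does not say what it is for. No transposon arms are annotated.

The depositor and sequencing-derived records differ slightly in length and start point but share the same features in the same order. According to the associated publication, the construct was used for in vivo cell biological screening of T-tubule formation, and Rab5 proteins are commonly used as markers of early endosomes.
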