Features (pLannotate 1.2.2; 21 found; start..end, strand, type, name):
      7..228     -  rep_origin     M13 ori (fragment) (sequence partly withheld): M13 bacteriophage origin of replication; arrow indicates direction of (+) strand synthesis
    228..515     +  CDS            tyr (fragment) (sequence partly withheld): TYRO_ORYLA - Also known as tyro. Experimental evidence at transcript level: Swiss-Prot protein existence level 2. This is a copper-containing oxidase that functions in the formation of pigments such as melanins and other polyphenolic compounds. From Oryzias latipes (Japanese rice fish) (Japanese killifish).
   1097..1117    +  protein_bind   attB4: mutant version of attB; core recombination site for the Gateway® BP reaction BP Clonase™
   2025..2041    -  promoter       copia promoter (fragment): strong promoter from the Drosophila transposable element copia (Sinclair et al., 1986)
   5093..5113    +  protein_bind   attB1: mutant version of attB; core recombination site for the Gateway® BP reaction BP Clonase™
   5123..5818    +  CDS            mKate2: mKate2 is a basic (constitutively fluorescent) red fluorescent protein published in 2009, derived from Entacmaea quadricolor. It is reported to be a rapidly-maturing monomer with moderate acid sensitivity.
   5820..5844    -  protein_bind   attB2: mutant version of attB; recombination site for the Gateway® BP reaction BP Clonase™
   5846..6493    +  CDS            Rab5c: RAB5C_MOUSE - Experimental evidence at protein level: Swiss-Prot protein existence level 1. Protein transport. Probably involved in vesicular traffic. From Mus musculus (Mouse).
   6509..6529    -  protein_bind   attB3: mutant version of attB; core recombination site for the Gateway® BP reaction BP Clonase™
   6533..6553    +  CDS            lacZα (fragment): LacZα fragment of β-galactosidase; lacZ fragment
   6569..6703    -  polyA_signal   SV40 poly(A) signal: SV40 polyadenylation signal
   6726..6809    -  CDS            large T antigen (fragment): large T antigen from SV40 (simian virus 40)
   7375..7415    -  misc_feature   MCS (fragment): pBluescript multiple cloning site
   7428..7446    -  promoter       T3 promoter: promoter for bacteriophage T3 RNA polymerase
   7491..7507    -  protein_bind   lac operator: The lac repressor binds to the lac operator to inhibit transcription in E. coli. This inhibition can be relieved by adding lactose or isopropyl-β-D-thiogalactopyranoside (IPTG). lac repressor encoded by lacI
   7515..7545    -  promoter       lac promoter: promoter for the E. coli lac operon
   7560..7581    -  protein_bind   CAP binding site: CAP binding activates transcription in the presence of cAMP. E. coli catabolite activator protein
   7594..7686    -  CDS            lacI (fragment): lac repressor; lacI; The lac repressor binds to the lac operator to inhibit transcription in E. coli. This inhibition can be relieved by adding lactose or isopropyl-β-D-thiogalactopyranoside (IPTG).
   7869..8457    -  rep_origin     ori: high-copy-number ColE1/pMB1/pBR322/pUC origin of replication
   8628..9488    -  CDS            AmpR: β-lactamase; bla; confers resistance to ampicillin, carbenicillin, and related antibiotics
   9489..9593    -  promoter       AmpR promoter: bla
>Addgene plasmid #109651 | actc1b-mKate2-rab5c | depositor full sequence | sequence record 206588 | Full Sequence
CCACCTAAATTGTAAGCGTTAATATTTTGTTAAAATTCGCGTTAAATTTTTGTTAAATCAGCTCATTTTT
TAACCAATAGGCCGAAATCGGCAAAATCCCTTATAAATCAAAAGAATAGACCGAGATAGGGT
[37 nt withheld, positions 133-169]
AAAGAACGTGGACTCCAACGTCAAAGG
[32 nt withheld, positions 197-228]
GCTGGCTAAGAACTCATCAGCCTCCCCGGTCCATCTACCCACGTACCAATGCACCAATTGGCCACAATGA
CGGCTACTACATGGTGCCATTCCTTCCTCTTTATAGGAATGGAGACTACCTCCTGTCCAACAAGGCTCTT
GGATACGAGTACGCCTACCTGTTGGACCCAGGTCATTGCACAACACCAGAAATGCCCTCTGATCTGCAAA
AGACGTGAATATCTGTTCAGACACCCATATCCACTCTGTTCCACACAGGTCAGAGGTTTGTCCAGGAGTT
CTTGACAGAGGTGTAAAAAGTACTCAAAAATTTTACTCAAGTGAAAGTACAAGTACTTAGGGAAAATTTT
ACTCAATTAAAAGTAAAAGTATCTGGCTAGAATCTTACTTGAGTAAAAGTAAAAAAGTACTCCATTAAAA
TTGTACTTGAGTATTAAGGAAGTAAAAGTAAAAGCAAGAAAGAAAACTAGAGATTCTTGTTTAAGCTTTT
AATCTCAAAAAACATTAAATGAAATGCATACAAGGTTTTATCCTGCTTTAGAACTGTTTGTATTTAATTA
TCAAACTATAAGACAGACAATCTAATGCCAGTACACGCTACTCAAAGTTGTAAAACCTCAGATTTAACTT
CAGTAGAAGCTGATTCTCAAAATTGTTAGTGTCAAGCCTAGCTCTTTTGGGGCTGAAAAGCAATCCTGCA
GTGCTGAAAAGCCTCTCACAGGCAGCCGATGCGGGAAGAGGTGTATTAGTCTTGATAGAGAGGCTGCAAA
TAGCAGGAAACGTGAGCAGAGACTCCCTGGTGTCTGAAACACAGGCCAGATGGGCCCTCGAGCAGGAAAC
AGCTATGACCATGATTACGCCAAGCTATCAACTTTGTATAGAAAAGTTGGCACGCGCAGATTCCGTGTGG
GCCTGGTAATATCTTACCATTTTAAGCTATTTTAAGATTAGGGAAAAAAATTAAATAAAACTACTTTAAA
ATTACTTTCCTTAAAAAGCAACATATTTATTTAGTTTTTGTTTAACTGGCTCAAGATTGTAATATTTTAC
TTTTACATGTTTTTTTTAAGTACCTAAATGTGTTCAAAAGTAAAGTATGTTATTGTTTTTTTTTTTTTAA
TGTTAGCTAAGCTTTAAATTGTAATATATTACTTTTAAAAGTGACTTTTTAAAAATGTAAATAAAAAAGT
AACTATAAATGTGTAATGCATGTTATTTCTGTGGGTTTTTTAATTTTCATCTCAACTGGGCTTACAATTT
TAACATAATAAAAATCAAATCAAATCAAATCAGGCCCTTATTTGTCACATACACTCTTGTATACTGAAAT
AAACTAAATGTTGAGAAAAATTTAAATACACCAAAATAACGCATACCTTTTTTGTAATTACCTAAGTAAA
ACATTTAGTTCCTTTTTTAAGTGACTCAAGATTGTAATCTATTAATTGTAAAAGATAAAACTAGTGATCA
ATCTGACGTGCTTCTATGCAGCCTGTGAGATTAATTGTGATGTTTAATTATTAAACAATTTAAATGGATC
AAACATTTCACATGTGCTTATTGTGTCCAACAAAACCAGCAGAAGCACTTAAAAATATTGCATGACAACA
TGAGTTTTTAATGTAAATTATATATACTTCCTAAACGAAGTTAATCATATTTTCTAAAATAATAATGTCA
TTGAAATATTTAAATAAATGATAANCTTTAGTTGATTCAACATAAAATTGAAAGCAATAAGGACTTTTTT
TTTTTTACAGCGGTGAAGCAAAAGCNTGNAAATAATCATATAAATATAATAAATAAATAAATAAAATAAT
GGTTCTTGGTGCAAATATGAACACTTTAAATAAATATAGAATAAATATGATCAATAAGTCATAACGACGT
GTTTTATGTTGATTATAATTTAAACATGTTTCTAACGCAAGTTTTAAAAACTGTTTTAAAGTATTATTTT
AAGTTATAAGATCAATTTGACTCAACATTTTGTAGTGAAAATATGTTGTGTAAAATTAATATAATATACA
CTATAAAAATGCAAGGTTCCACACAATTCATTCATGTTGTCCCAACACAAATCGATTAAGTTAACAAATA
TATGTGGATTGAACATAAAAAATTAAGTTGTCCCAATGAAATCTCAAGAATTGTGTTGTTTCAGCTCATT
TTAAATAAGTAGTTTTAACAAGTAAAAAATAACATATTTTTGAGTGTGTATATATATATATTTATATATT
ACAAAATATAATAATATAAAATGTAAAAGATATAAACCATGCTACATATATTTAAGAGCTATTTTGCACA
TTACTTTTTTGCAAGCCATTTGAGTGTTTTTTTACAAATATATATTAGCTAAATATACAATATCTTAAAT
ATACAATTAATCAGACATGCAAAAAATGCATTTAACCTACATAAAAATACATGATCAACATATGTTTTAT
GCTGATTACAACTAAATCAAACGTAATGAAATTAATTTATAAAAGCGATTTAAATATGTCAATATTTTAA
GTTAAAATCACTTGAAACCTACTATAAATGAACTTAAATTTAAAAAATCTCCTTTAATTCCAATGCAGCA
CTGTTGTTTTTTCAGCTGAGGACCCCCGGTGCAGATGGTTGGCCCCCGGCCCGCTATTCTAAGGAAGCCT
TTCTTAATTTTAGGGCGGCGCTGCATGCGCTCAGATCAGATTCACGGGTGGAGAGGGTTATTTTCTCTTT
TTTATTTTTTCTTGCCTGCTCATATTTGGGCCTGTGTGAACCCCAGGCTCCGCCTCGGCCCCCAGGAGCC
GCTCTTATTTAAAGGGGATCCTCGCCTTCAGTCTTCGTCCCAGTGGAAGCATCAGTCTTGTGATAACAAC
TTGGTGAGTCCTACAGACCAGCGCTCGACTCTAGGCTTTAAATGCATTGATTTCTCTGGATTAGCTACCG
GGAGAGTTTTAACTTTGCTTATTAGTCTTGTGCTTGAACTGCTAGGTTTAAAGAGGGTTTTCTCTAATGC
ATGCATGAAGCGACAGCTGAAAACCAGAAATAGAGCGTTTGTCCTCCTGTTAAACTCTAGCCTTTCTTTG
GCATTTGTCAGTCCGAGTCTTCAGCTGCCGGCAGGAGATTGGGTTTCAGTAACACTTGCTGAGCACAAAC
TACACGTGCTTCCTTCAGATTTAATTCATTATTAATCATTCTAGATTTAAATGATCTTCTTACTCATTGC
TGATTATTTTAGCCTTGCGGAGCAGATTAAATGAGCACGTGTTTATTAAGATTGATTTAAATATAATTAA
TATTTCACCACTGTAGTTTTAAAATTGCCTTCTAAGTCATGGTTGATTTTTAATAGGTATCGGCTCTAAT
TAGATTACTATTTTGGTTTTTAAATGTTATTTCTATTTCATTTGTAGGCTCGTTTTTAATGTGATTTTAT
TAGATTCTAGTTTTAAAATCATCTTTTAGCCTTACTGAGCAGACTGAATGAACATGTTTCATTAAGATTA
ACTTCATTATAGTTAATTATTTAATCATTCTAGTGGATTATAAATCAGCTCTATTTAAATTGATTGTCGT
GTTTATTTCTATTTGATTTTTGATTATTTTTTAAGGTCGTTTTTATGTGATTTTTCCCCGATTCTAATTT
TAAACTAATTGTTTGATTTTTATATGATTCGACTCTTTTTAAATGAATTGTTTTGCTTTTTTTATTGAGC
ATATATATATATTATACAATTTCAATCAACAATTGTTGTGCTTTTTAAATGTTGTTTCTATTTCATTTCT
AGGGTCGATTTTATTCGATTCTAGTTTTAAAATCGTGATTTCTAACTCCTAACCTTACTGAGCAGACTGA
ATGAACATGTTTCATCAAGATTAACTTCATTATAGTTAATTATTGAATCGGGCTAGTGGTTTATAAATCA
GCTCTATTATAAATTAATTGTCATCATTATTTCTATTTAATTTTTATTATTTTTTTAGGATTATTTTTAA
GGGATTTTTTTCACGTTCTAGTTTTAAACTCAATGCTCATTACTGCTCACCCTTGCTGAGCAGTCTTTCG
TTAAGATTAAATTAATTAATAACCCATTCTAGTTTTAAAACAGTGTCTTAAGGCATAGCTGATATTTTAC
AAGTTTACTATTTAATATATCTCCATTTCTTTTTTTAGGGTCGATTTCATCTGATTTGATTAATTTTTAT
TATCTTCACTAAGCTTTTTGTTCTAGGTTTTATTCTCAGTATTATTACTGTTATATTTGAACTGAATTTC
TCCTCATAGTTTATTCATTTTATTTATTTATTTTTTGTTTATTCGCTATTTTGTATTTTAGTTTTTAATT
AGAAATTTTATTAGAATCGTTTTGAACTAGTTTTTATGCACTCTAACATTAATATTAAATCATAACTATT
ATTTTTATTATAATTTATTTGTGTTTATCTTTTTGTGTAGCTTTCATGTGTTTTTATTTTAGTTTTATTA
TGTTTGCATTGAATTTTTTGGACTAGTTTATATAACGATATACAGAAAAGCCATGACAACAAATGTTTTT
ATAATACCTATTAAGTATAAGCTAATCAGATTTCCACTATTCTGTTCAAAGTTAACATTATTAGCCATTC
TGATGGATCATTTGACATTTGTCATATGTCTTTATGAACACTGCTCTTTCAGATGCCACTTTTAAAGCTG
TTTTTTACAGTAAATGAACGTTTATTATTATGACATTATTTCCTAAGGCCTCTAGAGTACAGCAGGATGT
GGCGTGTGCATTACTGTGTAATTATGCTGACTGTAAATGTGCATTTATAGACTGTCAGCATGTCTGACTG
TGCGCTGTTGTGATTTGTCCTGCACAGACCAAGGCAAGTTTGTACAAAAAAGCAGGCTGCCACCATGGTG
AGCGAGCTGATTAAGGAGAACATGCACATGAAGCTGTACATGGAGGGCACCGTGAACAACCACCACTTCA
AGTGCACATCCGAGGGCGAAGGCAAGCCCTACGAGGGCACCCAGACCATGAGAATCAAGGCGGTCGAGGG
CGGCCCTCTCCCCTTCGCCTTCGACATCCTGGCTACCAGCTTCATGTACGGCAGCAAAACCTTCATCAAC
CACACCCAGGGCATCCCCGACTTCTTTAAGCAGTCCTTCCCCGAGGGCTTCACATGGGAGAGAGTCACCA
CATACGAAGACGGGGGCGTGCTGACCGCTACCCAGGACACCAGCCTCCAGGACGGCTGCCTCATCTACAA
CGTCAAGATCAGAGGGGTGAACTTCCCATCCAACGGCCCTGTGATGCAGAAGAAAACACTCGGCTGGGAG
GCCTCCACCGAGACCCTGTACCCCGCTGACGGCGGCCTGGAAGGCAGAGCCGACATGGCCCTGAAGCTCG
TGGGCGGGGGCCACCTGATCTGCAACTTGAAGACCACATACAGATCCAAGAAACCCGCTAAGAACCTCAA
GATGCCCGGCGTCTACTATGTGGACAGAAGACTGGAAAGAATCAAGGAGGCCGACAAAGAGACCTACGTC
GAGCAGCACGAGGTGGCTGTGGCCAGATACTGCGACCTCCCTAGCAAACTGGGGCACAGAGACCCAGCTT
TCTTGTACAAAGTGGTGGCGGGGCGAGGTGGACCAGCGCGGACCAACGGTGCCGCCCCCGTCGGGAACAA
AATCTGCCAGTTTAAGCTTGTGTTGCTGGGAGAGTCTGCAGTAGGCAAGTCCAGCCTGGTGCTGCGCTTC
GTCAAAGGCCAGTTTCACGAGTACCAGGAGAGCACCATTGGAGCTGCTTTCCTCACACAGACACTCTGCT
TGGACGATACGACAGTAAAGTTTGAGATTTGGGACACGGCCGGACAGGAGCGGTATCACAGTTTGGCCCC
TATGTATTACAGAGGAGCCCAGGCAGCCATCGTCGTCTACGACATTACTAACACAGACACATTCACTAGA
GCAAAGAACTGGGTGAAGGAGCTGCAGCGCCAGGCCAGTCCAAATATCGTTATTGCTCTGGCAGGCAACA
AAGCAGATCTGGCCAACAAGAGAGCCGTTGACTTTCAGGAGGCCCAGGCATACGCAGATGACAACAGCCT
ACTCTTCATGGAGACGTCTGCAAAGACCGCCATGAACGTCAATGAGATCTTCATGGCTATCGCCAAGAAG
CTTCCGAAAAGCGAGCCGCAGGGTGGAGCGGGCAGCGGGGGACGGGCCCGAGGAGGGGTGGACTTACAGG
AGACGGCGCCTCAGGGAAGAAGCGGCCAGTGCTGTGGAGGCGGAAACTAACAACTTTATTATACATAGTT
GATAATTCACTGGCCGTCGTTTTACGGTACCATCGATGATGATCCAGACATGATAAGATACATTGATGAG
TTTGGACAAACCACAACTAGAATGCAGTGAAAAAAATGCTTTATTTGTGAAATTTGTGATGCTATTGCTT
TATTTGTAACCATTATAAGCTGCAATAAACAAGTTAACAACAACAATTGCATTCATTTTATGTTTCAGGT
TCAGGGGGAGGTGTGGGAGGTTTTTTAAAGCAAGTAAAACCTCTACAAATGTGGTATGGCTGATTATGAT
CCTCTAGATCAGATCTGCGAAGATACGGCCACGGGTGCTCTTGATCCTGTGGCTGATTTTGGACTGTGCT
GCTCGCAGCTGCTGATGAATCACATACTTCCTCCATTTTCTTCCACTGATTGACTGTTATAATTTCCCTA
ATTTCCAGGTCAAGGTGCTGTGCATTGTGGTAATAGATGTGACATGACGTCACTTCCAAAGGACCAATGA
ACATGTCTGACCAATTTCATATAATGTGAAAACGATTTTCATAGGCAGAATAAATAACATTTAAATTAAA
CTGGGCATCAGCGCAATTCAATTGGTTTGGTAATAGCAAGGGAAAATAGAATGAAGTGATCTCCAAAAAA
TAAGTACTTTTTGACTGTAAATAAAATTGTAAGGAGTAAAAAGTACTTTTTTTTCTAAAAAAATGTAATT
AAGTAAAAGTAAAAGTATTGATTTTTAATTGTACTCAAGTAAAGTAAAAATCCCCAAAAATAATACTTAA
GTACAGTAATCAAGTAAAATTACTCAAGTACTTTACACCTCTGGTTCTTGACCCCCTACCTTCAGCAAGC
CCAGCAGATCCACTAGTTCTAGAGCGGCCGCCACCGCGGTGGAGCTCCAGCTTTTGTTCCCTTTAGTGAG
GGTTAATTGCGCGCTTGGCGTAATCATGGTCATAGCTGTTTCCTGTGTGAAATTGTTATCCGCTCACAAT
TCCACACAACATACGAGCCGGAAGCATAAAGTGTAAAGCCTGGGGTGCCTAATGAGTGAGCTAACTCACA
TTAATTGCGTTGCGCTCACTGCCCGCTTTCCAGTCGGGAAACCTGTCGTGCCAGCTGCATTAATGAATCG
GCCAACGCGCGGGGAGAGGCGGTTTGCGTATTGGGCGCTCTTCCGCTTCCTCGCTCACTGACTCGCTGCG
CTCGGTCGTTCGGCTGCGGCGAGCGGTATCAGCTCACTCAAAGGCGGTAATACGGTTATCCACAGAATCA
GGGGATAACGCAGGAAAGAACATGTGAGCAAAAGGCCAGCAAAAGGCCAGGAACCGTAAAAAGGCCGCGT
TGCTGGCGTTTTTCCATAGGCTCCGCCCCCCTGACGAGCATCACAAAAATCGACGCTCAAGTCAGAGGTG
GCGAAACCCGACAGGACTATAAAGATACCAGGCGTTTCCCCCTGGAAGCTCCCTCGTGCGCTCTCCTGTT
CCGACCCTGCCGCTTACCGGATACCTGTCCGCCTTTCTCCCTTCGGGAAGCGTGGCGCTTTCTCATAGCT
CACGCTGTAGGTATCTCAGTTCGGTGTAGGTCGTTCGCTCCAAGCTGGGCTGTGTGCACGAACCCCCCGT
TCAGCCCGACCGCTGCGCCTTATCCGGTAACTATCGTCTTGAGTCCAACCCGGTAAGACACGACTTATCG
CCACTGGCAGCAGCCACTGGTAACAGGATTAGCAGAGCGAGGTATGTAGGCGGTGCTACAGAGTTCTTGA
AGTGGTGGCCTAACTACGGCTACACTAGAAGGACAGTATTTGGTATCTGCGCTCTGCTGAAGCCAGTTAC
CTTCGGAAAAAGAGTTGGTAGCTCTTGATCCGGCAAACAAACCACCGCTGGTAGCGGTGGTTTTTTTGTT
TGCAAGCAGCAGATTACGCGCAGAAAAAAAGGATCTCAAGAAGATCCTTTGATCTTTTCTACGGGGTCTG
ACGCTCAGTGGAACGAAAACTCACGTTAAGGGATTTTGGTCATGAGATTATCAAAAAGGATCTTCACCTA
GATCCTTTTAAATTAAAAATGAAGTTTTAAATCAATCTAAAGTATATATGAGTAAACTTGGTCTGACAGT
TACCAATGCTTAATCAGTGAGGCACCTATCTCAGCGATCTGTCTATTTCGTTCATCCATAGTTGCCTGAC
TCCCCGTCGTGTAGATAACTACGATACGGGAGGGCTTACCATCTGGCCCCAGTGCTGCAATGATACCGCG
AGACCCACGCTCACCGGCTCCAGATTTATCAGCAATAAACCAGCCAGCCGGAAGGGCCGAGCGCAGAAGT
GGTCCTGCAACTTTATCCGCCTCCATCCAGTCTATTAATTGTTGCCGGGAAGCTAGAGTAAGTAGTTCGC
CAGTTAATAGTTTGCGCAACGTTGTTGCCATTGCTACAGGCATCGTGGTGTCACGCTCGTCGTTTGGTAT
GGCTTCATTCAGCTCCGGTTCCCAACGATCAAGGCGAGTTACATGATCCCCCATGTTGTGCAAAAAAGCG
GTTAGCTCCTTCGGTCCTCCGATCGTTGTCAGAAGTAAGTTGGCCGCAGTGTTATCACTCATGGTTATGG
CAGCACTGCATAATTCTCTTACTGTCATGCCATCCGTAAGATGCTTTTCTGTGACTGGTGAGTACTCAAC
CAAGTCATTCTGAGAATAGTGTATGCGGCGACCGAGTTGCTCTTGCCCGGCGTCAATACGGGATAATACC
GCGCCACATAGCAGAACTTTAAAAGTGCTCATCATTGGAAAACGTTCTTCGGGGCGAAAACTCTCAAGGA
TCTTACCGCTGTTGAGATCCAGTTCGATGTAACCCACTCGTGCACCCAACTGATCTTCAGCATCTTTTAC
TTTCACCAGCGTTTCTGGGTGAGCAAAAACAGGAAGGCAAAATGCCGCAAAAAAGGGAATAAGGGCGACA
CGGAAATGTTGAATACTCATACTCTTCCTTTTTCAATATTATTGAAGCATTTATCAGGGTTATTGTCTCA
TGAGCGGATACATATTTGAATGTATTTAGAAAAATAAACAAATAGGGGTTCCGCGCACATTTCCCCGAAA
AGTG
