Features (pLannotate 1.2.2; 21 found; start..end, strand, type, name):
      2..22      +  protein_bind   attB1: mutant version of attB; core recombination site for the Gateway® BP reaction BP Clonase™
     32..727     +  CDS            mKate2: mKate2 is a basic (constitutively fluorescent) red fluorescent protein published in 2009, derived from Entacmaea quadricolor. It is reported to be a rapidly-maturing monomer with moderate acid sensitivity.
    729..753     -  protein_bind   attB2: mutant version of attB; recombination site for the Gateway® BP reaction BP Clonase™
    758..1408    +  CDS            Rab5c: RAB5C_MOUSE - Experimental evidence at protein level: Swiss-Prot protein existence level 1. Protein transport. Probably involved in vesicular traffic. From Mus musculus (Mouse).
   1424..1444    -  protein_bind   attB3: mutant version of attB; core recombination site for the Gateway® BP reaction BP Clonase™
   1448..1468    +  CDS            lacZα (fragment): LacZα fragment of β-galactosidase; lacZ fragment
   1484..1618    -  polyA_signal   SV40 poly(A) signal: SV40 polyadenylation signal
   1641..1724    -  CDS            large T antigen (fragment): large T antigen from SV40 (simian virus 40)
   2290..2330    -  misc_feature   MCS (fragment): pBluescript multiple cloning site
   2343..2361    -  promoter       T3 promoter: promoter for bacteriophage T3 RNA polymerase
   2406..2422    -  protein_bind   lac operator: The lac repressor binds to the lac operator to inhibit transcription in E. coli. This inhibition can be relieved by adding lactose or isopropyl-β-D-thiogalactopyranoside (IPTG). lac repressor encoded by lacI
   2430..2460    -  promoter       lac promoter: promoter for the E. coli lac operon
   2475..2496    -  protein_bind   CAP binding site: CAP binding activates transcription in the presence of cAMP. E. coli catabolite activator protein
   2509..2601    -  CDS            lacI (fragment): lac repressor; lacI; The lac repressor binds to the lac operator to inhibit transcription in E. coli. This inhibition can be relieved by adding lactose or isopropyl-β-D-thiogalactopyranoside (IPTG).
   2784..3372    -  rep_origin     ori: high-copy-number ColE1/pMB1/pBR322/pUC origin of replication
   3543..4403    -  CDS            AmpR: β-lactamase; bla; confers resistance to ampicillin, carbenicillin, and related antibiotics
   4404..4508    -  promoter       AmpR promoter: bla
   4534..4755    -  rep_origin     M13 ori (fragment) (sequence partly withheld): M13 bacteriophage origin of replication; arrow indicates direction of (+) strand synthesis
   4755..5042    +  CDS            tyr (fragment) (sequence partly withheld): TYRO_ORYLA - Also known as tyro. Experimental evidence at transcript level: Swiss-Prot protein existence level 2. This is a copper-containing oxidase that functions in the formation of pigments such as melanins and other polyphenolic compounds. From Oryzias latipes (Japanese rice fish) (Japanese killifish).
   5624..5644    +  protein_bind   attB4: mutant version of attB; core recombination site for the Gateway® BP reaction BP Clonase™
   6545..6561    -  promoter       copia promoter (fragment): strong promoter from the Drosophila transposable element copia (Sinclair et al., 1986)
>Addgene plasmid #109651 | actc1b-mKate2-rab5c | addgene full sequence | sequence record 221281 | Addgene NGS Result
GCAAGTTTGTACAAAAAAGCAGGCTGCCACCATGGTGAGCGAGCTGATTAAGGAGAACATGCACATGAAG
CTGTACATGGAGGGCACCGTGAACAACCACCACTTCAAGTGCACATCCGAGGGCGAAGGCAAGCCCTACG
AGGGCACCCAGACCATGAGAATCAAGGCGGTCGAGGGCGGCCCTCTCCCCTTCGCCTTCGACATCCTGGC
TACCAGCTTCATGTACGGCAGCAAAACCTTCATCAACCACACCCAGGGCATCCCCGACTTCTTTAAGCAG
TCCTTCCCCGAGGGCTTCACATGGGAGAGAGTCACCACATACGAAGACGGGGGCGTGCTGACCGCTACCC
AGGACACCAGCCTCCAGGACGGCTGCCTCATCTACAACGTCAAGATCAGAGGGGTGAACTTCCCATCCAA
CGGCCCTGTGATGCAGAAGAAAACACTCGGCTGGGAGGCCTCCACCGAGACCCTGTACCCCGCTGACGGC
GGCCTGGAAGGCAGAGCCGACATGGCCCTGAAGCTCGTGGGCGGGGGCCACCTGATCTGCAACTTGAAGA
CCACATACAGATCCAAGAAACCCGCTAAGAACCTCAAGATGCCCGGCGTCTACTATGTGGACAGAAGACT
GGAAAGAATCAAGGAGGCCGACAAAGAGACCTACGTCGAGCAGCACGAGGTGGCTGTGGCCAGATACTGC
GACCTCCCTAGCAAACTGGGGCACAGAGACCCAGCTTTCTTGTACAAAGTGGTCACCATGGCGGGGCGAG
GTGGACCAGCGCGGACCAACGGTGCCGCCCCCGTCGGGAACAAAATCTGCCAGTTTAAGCTTGTGTTGCT
GGGAGAGTCTGCAGTAGGCAAGTCCAGCCTGGTGCTGCGCTTCGTCAAAGGCCAGTTTCACGAGTACCAG
GAGAGCACCATTGGAGCTGCTTTCCTCACACAGACACTCTGCTTGGACGATACGACAGTAAAGTTTGAGA
TTTGGGACACGGCCGGACAGGAGCGGTATCACAGTTTGGCCCCTATGTATTACAGAGGAGCCCAGGCAGC
CATCGTCGTCTACGACATTACTAACACAGACACATTCACTAGAGCAAAGAACTGGGTGAAGGAGCTGCAG
CGCCAGGCCAGTCCAAATATCGTTATTGCTCTGGCAGGCAACAAAGCAGATCTGGCCAACAAGAGAGCCG
TTGACTTTCAGGAGGCCCAGGCATACGCAGATGACAACAGCCTACTCTTCATGGAGACGTCTGCAAAGAC
CGCCATGAACGTCAATGAGATCTTCATGGCTATCGCCAAGAAGCTTCCGAAAAGCGAGCCGCAGGGTGGA
GCGGGCAGCGGGGGACGGGCCCGAGGAGGGGTGGACTTACAGGAGACGGCGCCTCAGGGAAGAAGCGGCC
AGTGCTGTGGAGGCGGAAACTAACAACTTTATTATACATAGTTGATAATTCACTGGCCGTCGTTTTACGG
TACCATCGATGATGATCCAGACATGATAAGATACATTGATGAGTTTGGACAAACCACAACTAGAATGCAG
TGAAAAAAATGCTTTATTTGTGAAATTTGTGATGCTATTGCTTTATTTGTAACCATTATAAGCTGCAATA
AACAAGTTAACAACAACAATTGCATTCATTTTATGTTTCAGGTTCAGGGGGAGGTGTGGGAGGTTTTTTA
AAGCAAGTAAAACCTCTACAAATGTGGTATGGCTGATTATGATCCTCTAGATCAGATCTGCGAAGATACG
GCCACGGGTGCTCTTGATCCTGTGGCTGATTTTGGACTGTGCTGCTCGCAGCTGCTGATGAATCACATAC
TTCCTCCATTTTCTTCCACTGATTGACTGTTATAATTTCCCTAATTTCCAGGTCAAGGTGCTGTGCATTG
TGGTAATAGATGTGACATGACGTCACTTCCAAAGGACCAATGAACATGTCTGACCAATTTCATATAATGT
GAAAACGATTTTCATAGGCAGAATAAATAACATTTAAATTAAACTGGGCATCAGCGCAATTCAATTGGTT
TGGTAATAGCAAGGGAAAATAGAATGAAGTGATCTCCAAAAAATAAGTACTTTTTGACTGTAAATAAAAT
TGTAAGGAGTAAAAAGTACTTTTTTTTCTAAAAAAATGTAATTAAGTAAAAGTAAAAGTATTGATTTTTA
ATTGTACTCAAGTAAAGTAAAAATCCCCAAAAATAATACTTAAGTACAGTAATCAAGTAAAATTACTCAA
GTACTTTACACCTCTGGTTCTTGACCCCCTACCTTCAGCAAGCCCAGCAGATCCACTAGTTCTAGAGCGG
CCGCCACCGCGGTGGAGCTCCAGCTTTTGTTCCCTTTAGTGAGGGTTAATTGCGCGCTTGGCGTAATCAT
GGTCATAGCTGTTTCCTGTGTGAAATTGTTATCCGCTCACAATTCCACACAACATACGAGCCGGAAGCAT
AAAGTGTAAAGCCTGGGGTGCCTAATGAGTGAGCTAACTCACATTAATTGCGTTGCGCTCACTGCCCGCT
TTCCAGTCGGGAAACCTGTCGTGCCAGCTGCATTAATGAATCGGCCAACGCGCGGGGAGAGGCGGTTTGC
GTATTGGGCGCTCTTCCGCTTCCTCGCTCACTGACTCGCTGCGCTCGGTCGTTCGGCTGCGGCGAGCGGT
ATCAGCTCACTCAAAGGCGGTAATACGGTTATCCACAGAATCAGGGGATAACGCAGGAAAGAACATGTGA
GCAAAAGGCCAGCAAAAGGCCAGGAACCGTAAAAAGGCCGCGTTGCTGGCGTTTTTCCATAGGCTCCGCC
CCCCTGACGAGCATCACAAAAATCGACGCTCAAGTCAGAGGTGGCGAAACCCGACAGGACTATAAAGATA
CCAGGCGTTTCCCCCTGGAAGCTCCCTCGTGCGCTCTCCTGTTCCGACCCTGCCGCTTACCGGATACCTG
TCCGCCTTTCTCCCTTCGGGAAGCGTGGCGCTTTCTCATAGCTCACGCTGTAGGTATCTCAGTTCGGTGT
AGGTCGTTCGCTCCAAGCTGGGCTGTGTGCACGAACCCCCCGTTCAGCCCGACCGCTGCGCCTTATCCGG
TAACTATCGTCTTGAGTCCAACCCGGTAAGACACGACTTATCGCCACTGGCAGCAGCCACTGGTAACAGG
ATTAGCAGAGCGAGGTATGTAGGCGGTGCTACAGAGTTCTTGAAGTGGTGGCCTAACTACGGCTACACTA
GAAGAACAGTATTTGGTATCTGCGCTCTGCTGAAGCCAGTTACCTTCGGAAAAAGAGTTGGTAGCTCTTG
ATCCGGCAAACAAACCACCGCTGGTAGCGGTGGTTTTTTTGTTTGCAAGCAGCAGATTACGCGCAGAAAA
AAAGGATCTCAAGAAGATCCTTTGATCTTTTCTACGGGGTCTGACGCTCAGTGGAACGAAAACTCACGTT
AAGGCATTTTGGTCATGAGATTATCAAAAAGGATCTTCACCTAGATCCTTTTAAATTAAAAATGAAGTTT
TAAATCAATCTAAAGTATATATGAGTAAACTTGGTCTGACAGTTACCAATGCTTAATCAGTGAGGCACCT
ATCTCAGCGATCTGTCTATTTCGTTCATCCATAGTTGCCTGACTCCCCGTCGTGTAGATAACTACGATAC
GGGAGGGCTTACCATCTGGCCCCAGTGCTGCAATGATACCGCGAGACCCACGCTCACCGGCTCCAGATTT
ATCAGCAATAAACCAGCCAGCCGGAAGGGCCGAGCGCAGAAGTGGTCCTGCAACTTTATCCGCCTCCATC
CAGTCTATTAATTGTTGCCGGGAAGCTAGAGTAAGTAGTTCGCCAGTTAATAGTTTGCGCAACGTTGTTG
CCATTGCTACAGGCATCGTGGTGTCACGCTCGTCGTTTGGTATGGCTTCATTCAGCTCCGGTTCCCAACG
ATCAAGGCGAGTTACATGATCCCCCATGTTGTGCAAAAAAGCGGTTAGCTCCTTCGGTCCTCCGATCGTT
GTCAGAAGTAAGTTGGCCGCAGTGTTATCACTCATGGTTATGGCAGCACTGCATAATTCTCTTACTGTCA
TGCCATCCGTAAGATGCTTTTCTGTGACTGGTGAGTACTCAACCAAGTCATTCTGAGAATAGTGTATGCG
GCGACCGAGTTGCTCTTGCCCGGCGTCAATACGGGATAATACCGCGCCACATAGCAGAACTTTAAAAGTG
CTCATCATTGGAAAACGTTCTTCGGGGCGAAAACTCTCAAGGATCTTACCGCTGTTGAGATCCAGTTCGA
TGTAACCCACTCGTGCACCCAACTGATCTTCAGCATCTTTTACTTTCACCAGCGTTTCTGGGTGAGCAAA
AACAGGAAGGCAAAATGCCGCAAAAAAGGGAATAAGGGCGACACGGAAATGTTGAATACTCATACTCTTC
CTTTTTCAATATTATTGAAGCATTTATCAGGGTTATTGTCTCATGAGCGGATACATATTTGAATGTATTT
AGAAAAATAAACAAATAGGGGTTCCGCGCACATTTCCCCGAAAAGTGCCACCTAAATTGTAAGCGTTAAT
ATTTTGTTAAAATTCGCGTTAAATTTTTGTTAAATCAGCTCATTTTTTAACCAATAGGCCGAAATCGGCA
AAATCCCTTATAAATCAAAAGAATAGACCGAGATAGGGT
[37 nt withheld, positions 4660-4696]
AAAGAACGTGGACTCCAACGTCAAAGG
[32 nt withheld, positions 4724-4755]
GCTGGCTAAGAACTCATCAGCCTCCCCGGTCCATCTACCCACGTACCAATGCACCAATTGGCCACAATGA
CGGCTACTACATGGTGCCATTCCTTCCTCTTTATAGGAATGGAGACTACCTCCTGTCCAACAATGCTCTT
GGATACGAGTACGCCTACCTGTTGGACCCAGGTCATTGCACAACACCAGAAATGCCCTCTGATCTGCAAA
AGACGTGAATATCTGTTCAGACACCCATATCCACTCTGTTCCACACAGGTCAGAGGTTTGTCCAGGAGTT
CTTGACAGAGGTGTAAAAAGTACTCAAAAATTTTACTCAAGTGAAAGTACAAGTACTTAGGGAAAATTTT
ACTCAATTAAAAGTAAAAGTATCTGGCTAGAATCTTACTTGAGTAAAAGTAAAAAAGTACTCCATTAAAA
TTGTACTTGAGTATTAAGGAAGTAAAAGTAAAAGCAAGAAAGAAAACTAGAGATTCTTGTTTAAGCTTTT
AATCTCAAAAAACATTAAATGAAATGCATACAAGGTTTTATCCTGCTTTAGAACTGTTTGTATTTAATTA
TCAAACTATAAGACAGACAATCTAATGCCAGTACACGCTACTCAAAGTTGTAAAACCTCAGATTTAACTT
CAGTAGAAGCTGATTCTCAAAATTGTTAGTGTCAAGCCTAGCTCTTTTGGGGCTGAAAAGCAATCCTGCA
GTGCTGAAAAGCCTCTCACAGGCAGCCGATGCGGGAAGAGGTGTATTAGTCTTGATAGAGAGGCTGCAAA
TAGCAGGAAACGTGAGCAGAGACTCCCTGGTGTCTGAAACACAGGCCAGATGGGCCCTCGAGCAGGAAAC
AGCTATGACCATGATTACGCCAAGCTATCAACTTTGTATAGAAAAGTTGGCACGCGCAGATTCCGTGTGG
GCCTGGTAATATCTTACCATTTTAAGCTATTTTAAGATTAGGGAAAAAAATTAAATAAAACTACTTTAAA
ATTACTTTCCTTAAAAAGCAACATATTTATTTAGTTTTTGTTTAACTGGCTCAAGATTGTAATATTTTAC
TTTTACATGTTTTTTTAAGTACCTAAATGTGTTCAAAAGTAAAGTATGTTATTGTTTTTTTTTTTTAATG
TTAGCTAAGCTTTAAATTGTAATATATTACTTTTAAAAGTGACTTTTTAAAAATGTAAATAAAAAAGTAA
CTATAAATGTGTAATGCATGTTATTTCTGTGGGTTTTTAATTTTCATCTCAACTGGGCTTACAATTTTAA
CATAATAAAAATCAAATCAAATCAAATCAGGCCCTTATTTGTCACATACACTCTTGTATACTGAAATAAA
CTAAATGTTGAGAAAAATTTAAATACACCAAAATAACGCATACCTTTTTTGTAATTACCTAAGTAAAACA
TTTAGTTCCTTTTTTAAGTGACTCAAGATTGTAATCTATTAATTGTAAAAGATAAAACTAGTGATCAATC
TGACGTGCTTCTATGCAGCCTGTGAGATTAATTGTGATGTTTAATTATTAAACAATTTAAATGGATCAAA
CATTTCACATGTGCTTATTGTGTCCAACAAAACCAGCAGAAGCACTTAAAAATATTGCATGACAACATGA
GTTTTTAATGTAAATTATATATACTTCCTAAACGAAGTTAATCATATTTCTAAAATAATAATGTCATTGA
AATATTTAAATAAATGATAAGCTTTAGTTGATTCAACATAAAATTGAAAGCAATAAGGACTTTTTTTTTT
TACAGCGGTGAAGCAAAAGCATGTAATAATCATATAATATAATAAATAAATAAATAAATAATGGCTCTTG
GTGCAAATATGAACACTTTAAATAAATATAGAATAAATATGATCAATAAGTCATAACGATGTGTTTTATG
TTGATTATAATTTAAACATGTTTCTAACGCAAGTTTTAAAAACTGTTTTAAAGTATTATTTTAAGTTATA
AGATCAATTTGACTCAACATTTTGTAGTGAAAATATGTTGTGTAAAATTAATATAATATACACTATAAAA
ATGCAGGGTTCCACACAATACATTAATGTTGTCCCAACACAAATCGATTAAGTTAACAAATATATGTGGA
TTGAACATAAAAAATTAAGTTGTCCCAATGAAATCTCAAGAATTGTGTTGTTTCAGCTCATTTTAAATAA
GTAGTTTTAACAAGTAAAAAATAACATATTTTTGAGTGTGTATATATATATATTACAAAATATAATAATA
TAAAATGTAAAAGATATAAACCATGCTACATATATTTAAGAGCTATTTTGCACATTACTTTTTTGCAAGC
CATTTTAGTGTTTTTTTTACAAATATATATTAGCTAAATATACAATATCTTAAATATACAATTAATCAGA
CATGCAATTAATGCATTTAACCTACATAAAAATACATGATCAACATATGTTTTATGCTGATTACAACTAA
ATCAAACGTAATGAAATTAATTTATAAAAGCGATTTAAATATGTCAATATTTTAAGTTAAAATCACTTGA
AACCTACTATAAATGAACTTAAATTAAAAAAATCTCCTTTAATTCCAATGCAACAGTGTTGTTTTTTCAG
CTGAGGACCCCCGGTGCAGATGGTTGGCCCCCGGCCCGCTATTCTAAGGAAGCCTTTCTTAATTTTAGGG
CGGCGCTGCATGCGCTCAGATCAGATTCACGGGTGGAGAGGGTTATTTTCTCTTTTTTATTTTTTCTTGC
CTGCTCATATTTGGGCCTGTGTGAACCCCAGGCTCCGCCTCGGCCCCCAGGAGCCGCTCTTATTTAAAGG
GGATCCTCGCCTTCAGTCTTCGTCCCAGTGGAAGCATCAGTCTTGTGATAACAACTTGGTGAGTCCTACA
GACCAGCGCTCGACTCTAGGCTTTAAATGCATTGATTTCTCTGGATTAGCTACCGGGAGAGTTTTAACTT
TGCTTATTAGTCTTGTGCTCGAACTGCTAGGTTTAAAGAGTGTTTTCTCTAATGCATGCATGAAGCGACA
GCTGAAAACCAGAAATAGAGCGTTTGTCCTCCTGTTAAACTCTAGCCTTTCTTTGGCATTTGTCAGTCCG
AGTCTTCAGCTGCCGGCAGGAGATTGGGTTTCAGTAACACTTGCTGAGCACAAACTACACGTGCTTTCTT
CAGATTTAATTCATTATTAATCATTCTAGATTTAAATGATGTTCTTACTCATTGCTGATTATTTTAGCCT
TGCGGAGCAGATTAAATGAGCACGTGTTTCATTAAGATTGATTTAAATATAATTAATATTTCACCACTGT
AGTTTTAAAATTGCCTTCTAAGTCATGGTTGATTTTTAATAGGTATCGGCTCTAATTAGATTACTATTTT
GGTTTTTAAATGTTATTTCTATTTCATTTGTAGGCTCGTTTTTAATGTGATTTTATTAGATTCTAGTTTT
AAAATCATCTCTTAGCCTTAATGAGCAGACTGAATGAACATGTTTCATTAAGATTAACTTCATTATAATG
AATTATTTAATCATTCTAGTGGGTTATAAATCAGCTCTATTTAAATTAATTGTCGTGTTTATTTCTATTT
AATTTTTGATTATTTTTTCAGGGTCGTTTTTATGTGATTTTTTCCCGTTTCTAATTTTAAACTAATTGTT
TGATTTTTATATGATTCGACTCTTTTTAAATGAATTGTTTTGCTTTTTTTATTGAGCATATATATATTAT
ACAATTTCAATCAACAATTGTTGTGCTTTTTAAATGTTGTTTCTATTTCATTTCTAGGGTCGATTTTATT
CGATTCTAGTTTTAAAATCGTGATTTTTAACTTCTAACCTTACTGAGCAGACTGAATGAACATGTTTCAT
CAAGATTAACTTCATTATAGTTAATTATTGAATCGTGCTAGTGGTTTATAAATCAGCTCTATTTAAATTA
ATCATCATCATTATTTCTATTTAATTTTTATTATTTCTTTAGGATTATTTTTATGTGATTTTTTTCACGT
TCTAGTTTTAAACTCAATGCTCATTACTGCTCACCCTTGCTGAGCAGTCTTTCGTTAAGATTAAATTAAT
TAATAACCATTCTAGTTTTAAAACAGTGTCTTAAGGCATAGCTGATATTTTACAAGTTTACTATTTAATA
TATCTCCTTTCTTTTTTTAGGGTCGATTTCATCTGATTTGATTAATTTTTATTATCTTCACTAAGCTTTT
TGTTCTAGGTTTTATTCTCAGTATTATTACTGTTATATTTGAACTGAATTTCTCCTCATAGTTTATTCAT
TTTATTTATTTATTTTTTGTTTATTCGCTATTTTGTATTTTAGTTTTTAATTAGAAATTTTATTAGAATC
GTTTTGAACTAGTTTTTATGCACTCTAACATTAATATTAAATCATAACTATTATTTTTATTATAATTTAT
TTGTGTTTATCTTTTTGTGTAGCTTTCATGTGTTTTTATTTTAGTTTTATTATGTTTGCATTGAATTTTT
TGGACTAGTTTATATAACGATATACAGAAAAGCCATGACAACAAATGTTTTTATAATACCTATTAAGTAT
AAGCTAATCAGATTTCCACTATTCTGTTCAAAGTTAACATTATTAGCCATTCTGATGGATCATTTGACAT
TTGTCATATGTCTTTATGAACACTGCTCTTTCAGATGCCACTTTTAAAGCTGTTTTTTACAGTAAATGAA
CGTTTATTATTATGACATTATTTCCTAAGGCCTCTAGAGTACAGCAGGATGTGGCGTGTGCATTACCGTG
TAATTATGCTGACTGTAAATGTGCATTTATAGACTGTCAGCATGTCTGACTGTGCGCTGTTGTGATTGGT
CCTGCACAGACCAAG
